Addgene plasmid #148530: pAc5.1B-lambdaN-HA-GST-DmRoquin_501-702_AD
Purpose: Insect Expression of DmRoquin_501-702
Depositing lab: Elisa Izaurralde. Depositing organization: Max Planck Institute for Developmental Biology. Publication: A CAF40-binding motif facilitates recruitment of the CCR4-NOT complex to mRNAs targeted by Drosophila Roquin. Sgromo A, Raisch T, Bawankar P, Bhandari D, Chen Y, Kuzuoglu-Ozturk D, Weichenrieder O, Izaurralde E. Nat Commun. 2017 Feb 6;8:14307. doi: 10.1038/ncomms14307. PubMed 28165457.
Backbone
  Vector backbone: Unknown
  Vector type: Insect Expression
Growth in bacteria
  Bacterial resistance: Ampicillin, 100 μg/mL
  Growth temperature: 37°C
  Growth strain: DH5alpha
  Copy number: Low Copy
Gene/Insert
  Gene/Insert name: DmRoquin_501-702
  Species: D. melanogaster (fly)
  Entrez Gene: roq (a.k.a. CG16807, Dmel\CG16807, NEST:bs21b12)
  Cloning method: Unknown
Terms and licenses: Academic/Nonprofit Terms; Industry Terms: Not Available to Industry
Depositor comments: ORF extracted from isoform C NCBI:NM_001275011.1 Plasmids from this collection were made available to the research community and donated after the lab closed. Please note that the sequence provided by the depositing laboratory may be theoretical/predicted or based on Sanger sequencing results. There may be discrepancies between sequencing results obtained by Addgene and the depositor sequence. If an Addgene verified sequence is not available, please contact before placing your order to request that our lab fully sequence the plasmid.
How to cite: pAc5.1B-lambdaN-HA-GST-DmRoquin_501-702_AD was a gift from Elisa Izaurralde (Addgene plasmid # 148530 ; http://n2t.net/addgene:148530 ; RRID:Addgene_148530)
