[The description below was written by a language model from this plasmid's Addgene catalogue record and pLannotate feature annotations shown in this document.]
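Description:
pAc5.1B-lambdaN-HA-GST-DmRoquin_501-702_AD is a 6.6 kb insect expression plasmid for producing a tagged fragment of Drosophila melanogaster Roquin (gene roq, CG16807) in fly cells. The catalogue lists the backbone as unknown, but the name and the annotated parts point to a pAc5.1-type vector. A long Drosophila actin 5C (Ac5) promoter provides strong constitutive transcription in insect cells, and an SV40 polyadenylation signal lies downstream of the coding region. In E. coli the plasmid replicates from a ColE1/pUC-type origin and is selected with ampicillin through the bla gene and its own promoter. The record nevertheless describes it as low copy. Short annotated fragments of a tetracycline resistance gene and SV40 large T antigen appear to be non-functional backbone remnants. No marker for selection in insect cells is annotated.

The open reading frame begins with a short fragment of the bacteriophage lambda N protein, followed by an HA epitope (annotated as a partial match to 3xHA) and Schistosoma japonicum glutathione S-transferase. The Roquin segment, residues 501-702 taken from isoform C, is not itself annotated, but it presumably occupies the unannotated stretch between GST and the poly(A) signal. The lambda N peptide binds BoxB RNA hairpins, so a fusion of this kind can be tethered to a BoxB-containing reporter mRNA to test whether the attached region alone alters mRNA expression or stability. HA allows detection and immunoprecipitation, and GST adds a stable carrier and affinity handle for a small fragment. The associated study concerns recruitment of the CCR4-NOT deadenylase complex to Roquin target mRNAs through a CAF40-binding motif, which fits this use. The meaning of the "AD" suffix is not stated in the record.
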