Features (pLannotate 1.2.2; 10 found; start..end, strand, type, name):
     56..2568    +  promoter       Ac5 promoter: Drosophila melanogaster actin 5C promoter
   2588..2653    +  CDS            N (fragment): REGN_LAMBD - Experimental evidence at protein level: Swiss-Prot protein existence level 1. Plays a role as a transcriptional antitermination factor that allows the virus to initiate its lytic phase. Activates expression of the delayed viral early genes by modifying host RNA polymerase (RNAP) into a form that is resistant to termination signals. This antitermination function requires the host NusA protein which serves to stabilize the interaction between antitermination protein N and host RNA polymerase. From Escherichia phage lambda (Bacteriophage lambda).
   2678..2704    +  CDS            3xHA (fragment): three tandem HA epitope tags
   2723..3376    +  CDS            GST26_SCHJA: Experimental evidence at protein level: Swiss-Prot protein existence level 1. GST isoenzymes appear to play a central role in the parasite detoxification system. Other functions are also suspected including a role in increasing the solubility of haematin in the parasite gut. From Schistosoma japonicum (Blood fluke).
   4027..4161    -  polyA_signal   SV40 poly(A) signal: SV40 polyadenylation signal
   4184..4268    -  CDS            large T antigen (fragment): large T antigen from SV40 (simian virus 40)
   4269..4739    +  CDS            TcR (fragment): tetracycline efflux protein; tet; confers resistance to tetracycline
   4783..5371    -  rep_origin     ori: high-copy-number ColE1/pMB1/pBR322/pUC origin of replication
   5542..6402    -  CDS            AmpR: β-lactamase; bla; confers resistance to ampicillin, carbenicillin, and related antibiotics
   6403..6507    -  promoter       AmpR promoter: bla
>Addgene plasmid #148530 | pAc5.1B-lambdaN-HA-GST-DmRoquin_501-702_AD | depositor full sequence | sequence record 290978 | Full Sequence
CTTCAAGGAATTAATTCTATATTCTAAAAACACAAATGATACTTCTAAAAAAAATCATGAATGGCATCAA
CTCTGAATCAAATCTTTGCAGATGCACCTACTTCTCATTTCCACTGTCACATCATTTTTCCAGATCTCGC
TGCCTGTTATGTGGCCCACAAACCAAGACACGTTTTATGGCCATTAAAGCTGGCTGATCGTCGCCAAACA
CCAAATACATATCAATATGTACATTCGAGAAAGAAGCGATCAAAGAAGCGTCTTCGGGCGAGTAGGAGAA
TGCGGAGGAGAAGGAGAACGAGCTGATCTAGTATCTCTCCACAATCCAATGCCAACTGACCAACTGGCCA
TATTCGGAGCAATTTGAAGCCAATTTCCATCGCCTGGCGATCGCTCCATTCTTGGCTATATGTTTTTCAC
CGTTCCCGGGGCCATTTTCAAAGACTCGTCGGTAAGATAAGATTGTGTCACTCGCTGTCTCTCTTCATTT
GTCGAAGAATGCTGAGGAATTTCGCGATGACGTCGGCGAGTATTTTGAAGAATGAGAATAATTTGTATTT
ATACGAAAATCAGTTAGTGGAATTTTCTACAAAAACATGTTATCTATAGATAATTTTGTTGCAAAATATG
TTGACTATGACAAAGATTGTATGTATATACCTTTAATGTATTCTCATTTTCTTATGTATTTATAATGGCA
ATGATGATACTGATGATATTTTAAGATGATGCCAGACCACAGGCTGATTTCTGCGTCTTTTGCCGAACGC
AGTGCATGTGCGGTTGTTGTTTTTTGGAATAGTTTCAATTTTCGGACTGTCCGCTTTGATTTCAGTTTCT
TGGCTTATTCAAAAAGCAAAGTAAAGCCAAAAAAGCGAGATGGCAATACCAAATGCGGCAAAACGGTAGT
GGAAGGAAAGGGGTGCGGGGCAGCGGAAGGAAGGGTGGGGCGGGGCGTGGCGGGGTCTGTGGCTGGGCGC
GACGTCACCGACGTTGGAGCCACTCCTTTGACCATGTGTGCGTGTGTGTATTATTCGTGTCTCGCCACTC
GCCGGTTGTTTTTTTCTTTTTATCTCGCTCTCTCTAGCGCCATCTCGTACGCATGCTCAACGCACCGCAT
GTTGCCGTGTCCTTTATGCGTCATTTTGGCTCGAAATAGGCAATTATTTAAACAAAGATTAGTCAACGAA
AACGCTAAAATAAATAAGTCTACAATATGGTTACTTATTGCCATGTGTGTGCAGCCAACGATAGCAACAA
AAGCAACAACACAGTGGCTTTCCCTCTTTCACTTTTTGTTTGCAAGCGCGTGCGAGCAAGACGGCACGAC
CGGCAAACGCAATTACGCTGACAAAGAGCAGACGAAGTTTTGGCCGAAAAACATCAAGGCGCCTGATACG
AATGCATTTGCAATAACAATTGCGATATTTAATATTGTTTATGAAGCTGTTTGACTTCAAAACACACAAA
AAAAAAAATAAAACAAATTATTTGAAAGAGAATTAGGAATCGGACAGCTTATCGTTACGGGCTAACAGCA
CACCGAGACGAAATAGCTTACCTGACGTCACAGCCTCTGGAAGAACTGCCGCCAAGCAGAGAGAGAGAGA
AAAAGAGGGAGAGCAGCTTAGACCGCATGTGCTTGTGTGTGAGGCGTCTCTCTCTTCGTCTCCTGTTTGC
GCAAACGCATAGACTGCACTGAGAAAATCGATTACCTATTTTTTATGAATGAATATTTGCACTATTACTA
TTCAAAACTATTAAGATAGCAATCACATTCAATAGCCAAATACTATACCACCTGAGCGATGCAACGAAAT
GATCAATTTGAGCAAAAATGCTGCATATTTAGGACGGCATCATTATAGAAATGCTTCTTGCTGTGTACTT
TTCTCTCGTCTGGCAGCTGTTTCGCCGTTATTGTTAAAACCGGCTTAAGTTAGGTGTGTTTTCTACGACT
AGTGATGCCCCTACTAGAAGATGTGTGTTGCACAAATGTCCCTGAATAACCAATTTGAAGTGCAGATAGC
AGTAAACGTAAGCTAATATGAATATTATTTAACTGTAATGTTTTAATATCGCTGGACATTACTAATAAAC
CCACTATAAACACATGTACATATGTATGTTTTGGCATACAATGAGTAGTTGGGGAAAAAATGTGTAAAAG
CACCGTGACCATCACAGCATAAAGATAACCAGCTGAAGTATCGAATATGAGTAACCCCCAAATTGAATCA
CATGCCGCAACTGATAGGACCCATGGAAGTACACTCTTCATGGCGATATACAAGACACACACAAGCACGA
ACACCCAGTTGCGGAGGAAATTCTCCGTAAATGAAAACCCAATCGGCGAACAATTCATACCCATATATGG
TAAAAGTTTTGAACGCGACTTGAGAGCGGAGAGCATTGCGGCTGATAAGGTTTTAGCGCTAAGCGGGCTT
TATAAAACGGGCTGCGGGACCAGTTTTCATATCACTACCGTTTGAGTTCTTGTGCTGTGTGGATACTCCT
CCCGACACAAAGCCGCTCCATCAGCCAGCAGTCGTCTAATCCAGAGACCCCGGATCGGGGTACCAACATG
GACGCACAAACACGACGACGTGAGCGTCGCGCTGAGAAACAAGCTCAATGGAAAGCTGCAAACGGTGGAT
CTCCTCCACATATGGCTTACCCATACGATGTTCCAGATTACGCTCCTCCAAGCTTGAATTCTATGTCCCC
TATACTAGGTTATTGGAAAATTAAGGGCCTTGTGCAACCCACTCGACTTCTTTTGGAATATCTTGAAGAA
AAATATGAAGAGCATTTGTATGAGCGCGATGAAGGTGATAAATGGCGAAACAAAAAGTTTGAATTGGGTT
TGGAGTTTCCCAATCTTCCTTATTATATTGATGGTGATGTTAAATTAACACAGTCTATGGCCATCATACG
TTATATAGCTGACAAGCACAACATGTTGGGTGGTTGTCCAAAAGAGCGTGCAGAGATTTCAATGCTTGAA
GGAGCGGTTTTGGATATTAGATACGGTGTTTCGAGAATTGCATATAGTAAAGACTTTGAAACTCTCAAAG
TTGATTTTCTTAGCAAGCTACCTGAAATGCTGAAAATGTTCGAAGATCGTTTATGTCATAAAACATATTT
AAATGGTGATCATGTAACCCATCCTGACTTCATGTTGTATGACGCTCTTGATGTTGTTTTATACATGGAC
CCAATGTGCCTGGATGCGTTCCCAAAATTAGTTTGTTTTAAAAAACGTATTGAAGCTATCCCACAAATTG
ATAAGTACTTGAAATCCAGCAAGTATATAGCATGGCCTTTGCAGGGCTGGCAAGCCACGTTTGGTGGTGG
CGACCATCCTCCAAAATCGGTAGGCGGCCGCCATTATATGGGCTCTCCTAGGGGATATCTGGATCCCAGC
TTGGGACTTTCGCCAGGTGGTGGTCTCCCGCCGTCGCATCACAGTCCCATTACCAGGCTCATAGTGCCGA
GCCGCTACGATTCGCGCTTTAGCGGGTTTGGCGGTGGCACGCCCAGGATTCCTTCGCCCAGAGAATACCA
AGCCAATCCGGTAGCGCCAACGCAACGCAATGCCAACCCACCGAATTTTAGTGTGAACAGTAACCTGCAC
AAGGGCTACATGTTGCCCGCCAGCGGTGGAGATGTCTTCCATCTGGCCAATCCGTGGGAGCAAGCATACC
TGGCACAGCAGCAACATCCTCCACAGCATCCCCAACAGCAGCAGCCACCGTCCAGCAAGCCGAATCCCAG
CCGACCGTTGTCGATTTTACCCGCAACAGCTGATACCTCATTTTTTGAAAAGAAACCGCCGAATAGTGTT
AGCATAGATCTGGACAGGGTCCCGGAGGTCAATGTGGATGCAGTGCCTCTGTTCCGGCGATCCAACAATA
ACCACAATAACAACAATAGTAACTCCCACAATAACAACAACAACAATCATGGCTCATCACTGCTGTTCTG
GAACAATTAAGAGCTCGCTGATCAGCCTCGATCGAGGATCCAGACATGATAAGATACATTGATGAGTTTG
GACAAACCACAACTAGAATGCAGTGAAAAAAATGCTTTATTTGTGAAATTTGTGATGCTATTGCTTTATT
TGTAACCATTATAAGCTGCAATAAACAAGTTAACAACAACAATTGCATTCATTTTATGTTTCAGGTTCAG
GGGGAGGTGTGGGAGGTTTTTTAAAGCAAGTAAAACCTCTACAAATGTGGTATGGCTGATTATGATCAGT
CGACCGATGCCCTTGAGAGCCTTCAACCCAGTCAGCTCCTTCCGGTGGGCGCGGGGCATGACTATCGTCG
CCGCACTTATGACTGTCTTCTTTATCATGCAACTCGTAGGACAGGTGCCGGCAGCGCTCTGGGTCATTTT
CGGCGAGGACCGCTTTCGCTGGAGCGCGACGATGATCGGCCTGTCGCTTGCGGTATTCGGAATCTTGCAC
GCCCTCGCTCAAGCCTTCGTCACTGGTCCCGCCACCAAACGTTTCGGCGAGAAGCAGGCCATTATCGCCG
GCATGGCGGCCGACGCGCTGGGCTACGTCTTGCTGGCGTTCGCGACGCGAGGCTGGATGGCCTTCCCCAT
TATGATTCTTCTCGCTTCCGGCGGCATCGGGATGCCCGCGTTGCAGGCCATGCTGTCCAGGCAGGTAGAT
GACGACCATCAGGGACAGCTTCAAGGATCGCTCGCGGCTCTTACCAGCCAGCAAAAGGCCAGGAACCGTA
AAAAGGCCGCGTTGCTGGCGTTTTTCCATAGGCTCCGCCCCCCTGACGAGCATCACAAAAATCGACGCTC
AAGTCAGAGGTGGCGAAACCCGACAGGACTATAAAGATACCAGGCGTTTCCCCCTGGAAGCTCCCTCGTG
CGCTCTCCTGTTCCGACCCTGCCGCTTACCGGATACCTGTCCGCCTTTCTCCCTTCGGGAAGCGTGGCGC
TTTCTCAATGCTCACGCTGTAGGTATCTCAGTTCGGTGTAGGTCGTTCGCTCCAAGCTGGGCTGTGTGCA
CGAACCCCCCGTTCAGCCCGACCGCTGCGCCTTATCCGGTAACTATCGTCTTGAGTCCAACCCGGTAAGA
CACGACTTATCGCCACTGGCAGCAGCCACTGGTAACAGGATTAGCAGAGCGAGGTATGTAGGCGGTGCTA
CAGAGTTCTTGAAGTGGTGGCCTAACTACGGCTACACTAGAAGGACAGTATTTGGTATCTGCGCTCTGCT
GAAGCCAGTTACCTTCGGAAAAAGAGTTGGTAGCTCTTGATCCGGCAAACAAACCACCGCTGGTAGCGGT
GGTTTTTTTGTTTGCAAGCAGCAGATTACGCGCAGAAAAAAAGGATCTCAAGAAGATCCTTTGATCTTTT
CTACGGGGTCTGACGCTCAGTGGAACGAAAACTCACGTTAAGGGATTTTGGTCATGAGATTATCAAAAAG
GATCTTCACCTAGATCCTTTTAAATTAAAAATGAAGTTTTAAATCAATCTAAAGTATATATGAGTAAACT
TGGTCTGACAGTTACCAATGCTTAATCAGTGAGGCACCTATCTCAGCGATCTGTCTATTTCGTTCATCCA
TAGTTGCCTGACTCCCCGTCGTGTAGATAACTACGATACGGGAGGGCTTACCATCTGGCCCCAGTGCTGC
AATGATACCGCGAGACCCACGCTCACCGGCTCCAGATTTATCAGCAATAAACCAGCCAGCCGGAAGGGCC
GAGCGCAGAAGTGGTCCTGCAACTTTATCCGCCTCCATCCAGTCTATTAATTGTTGCCGGGAAGCTAGAG
TAAGTAGTTCGCCAGTTAATAGTTTGCGCAACGTTGTTGCCATTGCTGCAGGCATCGTGGTGTCACGCTC
GTCGTTTGGTATGGCTTCATTCAGCTCCGGTTCCCAACGATCAAGGCGAGTTACATGATCCCCCATGTTG
TGCAAAAAAGCGGTTAGCTCCTTCGGTCCTCCGATCGTTGTCAGAAGTAAGTTGGCCGCAGTGTTATCAC
TCATGGTTATGGCAGCACTGCATAATTCTCTTACTGTCATGCCATCCGTAAGATGCTTTTCTGTGACTGG
TGAGTACTCAACCAAGTCATTCTGAGAATAGTGTATGCGGCGACCGAGTTGCTCTTGCCCGGCGTCAACA
CGGGATAATACCGCGCCACATAGCAGAACTTTAAAAGTGCTCATCATTGGAAAACGTTCTTCGGGGCGAA
AACTCTCAAGGATCTTACCGCTGTTGAGATCCAGTTCGATGTAACCCACTCGTGCACCCAACTGATCTTC
AGCATCTTTTACTTTCACCAGCGTTTCTGGGTGAGCAAAAACAGGAAGGCAAAATGCCGCAAAAAAGGGA
ATAAGGGCGACACGGAAATGTTGAATACTCATACTCTTCCTTTTTCAATATTATTGAAGCATTTATCAGG
GTTATTGTCTCATGAGCGGATACATATTTGAATGTATTTAGAAAAATAAACAAATAGGGGTTCCGCGCAC
ATTTCCCCGAAAAGTGCCACCTGACGTCTAAGAAACCATTATTATCATGACATTAACCTATAAAAATAGG
CGTATCACGAGGCCCTTTCGT
